>Addgene plasmid #119027 | pJKW0826 | addgene full sequence | sequence record 230415 | Addgene NGS Result
TGGCGAATGGG
[124 nt withheld, positions 12-135]
C
[91 nt withheld, positions 137-227]
A
[49 nt withheld, positions 229-277]
CCTTTGACGTTGGAGTCCACGTTCTTT
[37 nt withheld, positions 305-341]
ACCCTATCTCGGTCTATTCTTTTGATTTATAAGGGATTTTGCCGATTTCGGCCTATTGGTTAAAAAATGA
GCTGATTTAACAAAAATTTAACGCGAATTTTAACAAAATATTAACGCTTACAATTTAGGTGGCACTTTTC
GGGGAAATGTGCGCGGAACCCCTATTTGTTTATTTTTCTAAATACATTCAAATATGTATCCGCTCATGAA
TTAATTCTTAGAAAAACTCATCGAGCATCAAATGAAACTGCAATTTATTCATATCAGGATTATCAATACC
ATATTTTTGAAAAAGCCGTTTCTGTAATGAAGGAGAAAACTCACCGAGGCAGTTCCATAGGATGGCAAGA
TCCTGGTATCGGTCTGCGATTCCGACTCGTCCAACATCAATACAACCTATTAATTTCCCCTCGTCAAAAA
TAAGGTTATCAAGTGAGAAATCACCATGAGTGACGACTGAATCCGGTGAGAATGGCAAAAGTTTATGCAT
TTCTTTCCAGACTTGTTCAACAGGCCAGCCATTACGCTCGTCATCAAAATCACTCGCATCAACCAAACCG
TTATTCATTCGTGATTGCGCCTGAGCGAGACGAAATACGCGATCGCTGTTAAAAGGACAATTACAAACAG
GAATCGAATGCAACCGGCGCAGGAACACTGCCAGCGCATCAACAATATTTTCACCTGAATCAGGATATTC
TTCTAATACCTGGAATGCTGTTTTCCCGGGGATCGCAGTGGTGAGTAACCATGCATCATCAGGAGTACGG
ATAAAATGCTTGATGGTCGGAAGAGGCATAAATTCCGTCAGCCAGTTTAGTCTGACCATCTCATCTGTAA
CATCATTGGCAACGCTACCTTTGCCATGTTTCAGAAACAACTCTGGCGCATCGGGCTTCCCATACAATCG
ATAGATTGTCGCACCTGATTGCCCGACATTATCGCGAGCCCATTTATACCCATATAAATCAGCATCCATG
TTGGAATTTAATCGCGGCCTAGAGCAAGACGTTTCCCGTTGAATATGGCTCATAACACCCCTTGTATTAC
TGTTTATGTAAGCAGACAGTTTTATTGTTCATGACCAAAATCCCTTAACGTGAGTTTTCGTTCCACTGAG
CGTCAGACCCCGTAGAAAAGATCAAAGGATCTTCTTGAGATCCTTTTTTTCTGCGCGTAATCTGCTGCTT
GCAAACAAAAAAACCACCGCTACCAGCGGTGGTTTGTTTGCCGGATCAAGAGCTACCAACTCTTTTTCCG
AAGGTAACTGGCTTCAGCAGAGCGCAGATACCAAATACTGTCCTTCTAGTGTAGCCGTAGTTAGGCCACC
ACTTCAAGAACTCTGTAGCACCGCCTACATACCTCGCTCTGCTAATCCTGTTACCAGTGGCTGCTGCCAG
TGGCGATAAGTCGTGTCTTACCGGGTTGGACTCAAGACGATAGTTACCGGATAAGGCGCAGCGGTCGGGC
TGAACGGGGGGTTCGTGCACACAGCCCAGCTTGGAGCGAACGACCTACACCGAACTGAGATACCTACAGC
GTGAGCTATGAGAAAGCGCCACGCTTCCCGAAGGGAGAAAGGCGGACAGGTATCCGGTAAGCGGCAGGGT
CGGAACAGGAGAGCGCACGAGGGAGCTTCCAGGGGGAAACGCCTGGTATCTTTATAGTCCTGTCGGGTTT
CGCCACCTCTGACTTGAGCGTCGATTTTTGTGATGCTCGTCAGGGGGGCGGAGCCTATGGAAAAACGCCA
GCAACGCGGCCTTTTTACGGTTCCTGGCCTTTTGCTGGCCTTTTGCTCACATGTTCTTTCCTGCGTTATC
CCCTGATTCTGTGGATAACCGTATTACCGCCTTTGAGTGAGCTGATACCGCTCGCCGCAGCCGAACGACC
GAGCGCAGCGAGTCAGTGAGCGAGGAAGCGGAAGAGCGCCTGATGCGGTATTTTCTCCTTACGCATCTGT
GCGGTATTTCACACCGCAATGGTGCACTCTCAGTACAATCTGCTCTGATGCCGCATAGTTAAGCCAGTAT
ACACTCCGCTATCGCTACGTGACTGGGTCATGGCTGCGCCCCGACACCCGCCAACACCCGCTGACGCGCC
CTGACGGGCTTGTCTGCTCCCGGCATCCGCTTACAGACAAGCTGTGACCGTCTCCGGGAGCTGCATGTGT
CAGAGGTTTTCACCGTCATCACCGAAACGCGCGAGGCAGCTGCGGTAAAGCTCATCAGCGTGGTCGTGAA
GCGATTCACAGATGTCTGCCTGTTCATCCGCGTCCAGCTCGTTGAGTTTCTCCAGAAGCGTTAATGTCTG
GCTTCTGATAAAGCGGGCCATGTTAAGGGCGGTTTTTTCCTGTTTGGTCACTGATGCCTCCGTGTAAGGG
GGATTTCTGTTCATGGGGGTAATGATACCGATGAAACGAGAGAGGATGCTCACGATACGGGTTACTGATG
ATGAACATGCCCGGTTACTGGAACGTTGTGAGGGTAAACAACTGGCGGTATGGATGCGGCGGGACCAGAG
AAAAATCACTCAGGGTCAATGCCAGCGCTTCGTTAATACAGATGTAGGTGTTCCACAGGGTAGCCAGCAG
CATCCTGCGATGCAGATCCGGAACATAATGGTGCAGGGCGCTGACTTCCGCGTTTCCAGACTTTACGAAA
CACGGAAACCGAAGACCATTCATGTTGTTGCTCAGGTCGCAGACGTTTTGCAGCAGCAGTCGCTTCACGT
TCGCTCGCGTATCGGTGATTCATTCTGCTAACCAGTAAGGCAACCCCGCCAGCCTAGCCGGGTCCTCAAC
GACAGGAGCACGATCATGCGCACCCGTGGGGCCGCCATGCCGGCGATAATGGCCTGCTTCTCGCCGAAAC
GTTTGGTGGCGGGACCAGTGACGAAGGCTTGAGCGAGGGCGTGCAAGATTCCGAATACCGCAAGCGACAG
GCCGATCATCGTCGCGCTCCAGCGAAAGCGGTCCTCGCCGAAAATGACCCAGAGCGCTGCCGGCACCTGT
CCTACGAGTTGCATGATAAAGAAGACAGTCATAAGTGCGGCGACGATAGTCATGCCCCGCGCCCACCGGA
AGGAGCTGACTGGGTTGAAGGCTCTCAAGGGCATCGGTCGAGATCCCGGTGCCTAATGAGTGAGCTAACT
TACATTAATTGCGTTGCGCTCACTGCCCGCTTTCCAGTCGGGAAACCTGTCGTGCCAGCTGCATTAATGA
ATCGGCCAACGCGCGGGGAGAGGCGGTTTGCGTATTGGGCGCCAGGGTGGTTTTTCTTTTCACCAGTGAG
ACGGGCAACAGCTGATTGCCCTTCACCGCCTGGCCCTGAGAGAGTTGCAGCAAGCGGTCCACGCTGGTTT
GCCCCAGCAGGCGAAAATCCTGTTTGATGGTGGTTAACGGCGGGATATAACATGAGCTGTCTTCGGTATC
GTCGTATCCCACTACCGAGATATCCGCACCAACGCGCAGCCCGGACTCGGTAATGGCGCGCATTGCGCCC
AGCGCCATCTGATCGTTGGCAACCAGCATCGCAGTGGGAACGATGCCCTCATTCAGCATTTGCATGGTTT
GTTGAAAACCGGACATGGCACTCCAGTCGCCTTCCCGTTCCGCTATCGGCTGAATTTGATTGCGAGTGAG
ATATTTATGCCAGCCAGCCAGACGCAGACGCGCCGAGACAGAACTTAATGGGCCCGCTAACAGCGCGATT
TGCTGGTGACCCAATGCGACCAGATGCTCCACGCCCAGTCGCGTACCGTCTTCATGGGAGAAAATAATAC
TGTTGATGGGTGTCTGGTCAGAGACATCAAGAAATAACGCCGGAACATTAGTGCAGGCAGCTTCCACAGC
AATGGCATCCTGGTCATCCAGCGGATAGTTAATGATCAGCCCACTGACGCGTTGCGCGAGAAGATTGTGC
ACCGCCGCTTTACAGGCTTCGACGCCGCTTCGTTCTACCATCGACACCACCACGCTGGCACCCAGTTGAT
CGGCGCGAGATTTAATCGCCGCGACAATTTGCGACGGCGCGTGCAGGGCCAGACTGGAGGTGGCAACGCC
AATCAGCAACGACTGTTTGCCCGCCAGTTGTTGTGCCACGCGGTTGGGAATGTAATTCAGCTCCGCCATC
GCCGCTTCCACTTTTTCCCGCGTTTTCGCAGAAACGTGGCTGGCCTGGTTCACCACGCGGGAAACGGTCT
GATAAGAGACACCGGCATACTCTGCGACATCGTATAACGTTACTGGTTTCACATTCACCACCCTGAATTG
ACTCTCTTCCGGGCGCTATCATGCCATACCGCGAAAGGTTTTGCGCCATTCGATGGTGTCCGGGATCTCG
ACGCTCTCCCTTATGCGACTCCTGCATTAGGAAGCAGCCCAGTAGTAGGTTGAGGCCGTTGAGCACCGCC
GCCGCAAGGAATGGTGCATGCAAGGAGATGGCGCCCAACAGTCCCCCGGCCACGGGGCCTGCCACCATAC
CCACGCCGAAACAAGCGCTCATGAGCCCGAAGTGGCGAGCCCGATCTTCCCCATCGGTGATGTCGGCGAT
ATAGGCGCCAGCAACCGCACCTGTGGCGCCGGTGATGCCGGCCACGATGCGTCCGGCGTAGAGGATCGAG
ATCTCGATCCCGCGAAATTAATACGACTCACTATAGGGGAATTGTGAGCGGATAACAATTCCCCTCTAGA
AATAATTTTGTTTAACTTTAAGAAGGAGATATACCATGAAACACCACCACCACCACCACCACCACGGTGG
TGAAAACTTGTACTTCCAGGCCCATGGCATGAATGATCAAGAGTTGCATGGATACTCACAAAATGCTCAA
CCTCAGCTATGGAACCTCCTGTTGAGCTTCATAAATTCCATGTCCCTTAAGTGTGCAGTGGAGTTGGGCA
TCCCCGATATAATACATAGCCATGCCCAAACACCAATCAACATAACCGACCTTGCTGCCTCCATACCCAT
TCCCCCAAACAAAACAAGCCAATTCCGCCGACTCATGCGCCTCCTGGTTCACTCCAACGTCTTTTCCGTC
CATAAACGTGAGGATGGTGATGAGGGGTTCCTCCTAACTCCTATGTCCAGGATCCTTGTCACGTCGAACG
ACAATAATGGAGGTAACTTGTCACCCTTTGTTTCCATGATGGTTGATCCGTCCCTGGTGTCTCCATGGCA
CTTCCTTGGTCAATGGCTCAAAGGCAATGACACCCAAGGCACACCATTTCGCATGTGCCATGGTGAAGAA
ATGTGGGACTGGGCCAACAAGTACCCGGACTTCAACAAGAAGTTCAACATGGCGATGGTCTGTGACAGCC
AGTATTTAATGAAAATTATTGTGAAGAAGTGCGCCACTGCCTTTGAAGGCAAGAGGTCCCTGATTGACGT
CGGTGGCGGGACTGGTGGCGCCGCACGGTCTATTGCCGAAGCATTTCCAGACATACAGGAGGTGTCTGTA
TTGGATCTTCCTCATGTGGTTGCAGGTTTGCCCAATGACTCGAGGGTGAAGTTTGTTGGAGGAGACATGT
TCCACACCATCCCTCCCGCTGATGTTGTCTTATTGAAGGCGATTTTTCATGGTTGGAATGATGAGGAGTG
CATCAAGATATTGAAGAACTGCAAGAAGGCAATTCCAAGCAAGGAAGAGGGAGGCAAGGTGATGATATTG
GACATGGTGGTCAATTCCGCCCCGGGTGACCATATGATTACAGAAGATCAATATTTTATGGATTTGATGA
TGATAACCTACGCAAGAGGATTGGAGAGAGACGAGAATGAATGGAAGAAGCTGTTTAAAGATGCAGGTTT
CACATCGTACAAGATCACCCACGGGCTTGGAACGAGTTCGCTTATCGAGCTCTACCCTTAGCCATGGCGG
ATCCGAATTCGAGCTCCGTCGACAAGCTTGCGGCCGCACTCGAGCACCACCACCACCACCACTGAGATCC
GGCTGCTAACAAAGCCCGAAAGGAAGCTGAGTTGGCTGCTGCCACCGCTGAGCAATAACTAGCATAACCC
CTTGGGGCCTCTAAACGGGTCTTGAGGGGTTTTTTGCTGAAAGGAGGAACTATATCCGGAT
Features (pLannotate 1.2.2; 19 found; start..end, strand, type, name):
     12..440     +  rep_origin     f1 ori (sequence partly withheld): f1 bacteriophage origin of replication; arrow indicates direction of (+) strand synthesis
    493..550     +  promoter       AmpR promoter (fragment): bla
    559..1374    -  CDS            KanR: aminoglycoside phosphotransferase; aph(3')-Ia; confers resistance to kanamycin in bacteria or G418 (Geneticin®) in eukaryotes
   1496..2084    +  rep_origin     ori: high-copy-number ColE1/pMB1/pBR322/pUC origin of replication
   2270..2409    -  misc_feature   bom: basis of mobility region from pBR322
   2511..2702    -  CDS            rop: Rop protein, which maintains plasmids at low copy number; rop
   2719..3099    +  CDS            YPB1_ECOLX: Protein predicted: Swiss-Prot protein existence level 4. From Escherichia coli.
   3171..3462    -  CDS            TcR (fragment): tetracycline efflux protein; tet; confers resistance to tetracycline
   3477..3498    -  protein_bind   CAP binding site: CAP binding activates transcription in the presence of cAMP. E. coli catabolite activator protein
   3511..4593    -  CDS            lacI: lac repressor; lacI; The lac repressor binds to the lac operator to inhibit transcription in E. coli. This inhibition can be relieved by adding lactose or isopropyl-β-D-thiogalactopyranoside (IPTG).
   4594..4671    -  promoter       lacI promoter: lacI
   4679..4958    -  CDS            TcR (fragment): tetracycline efflux protein; tet; confers resistance to tetracycline
   4980..4998    +  promoter       T7 promoter: promoter for bacteriophage T7 RNA polymerase
   4999..5023    +  protein_bind   lac operator: The lac repressor binds to the lac operator to inhibit transcription in E. coli. This inhibition can be relieved by adding lactose or isopropyl-β-D-thiogalactopyranoside (IPTG). lac repressor encoded by lacI
   5038..5060    +  RBS            RBS: efficient ribosome binding site from bacteriophage T7 gene 10 (Olins and Rangwala, 1989)
   5073..5096    +  CDS            9xHis (fragment): 9xHis affinity tag
   6266..6283    +  CDS            9xHis (fragment): 9xHis affinity tag
   6293..6342    +  CDS            SET1 (fragment): solubility-enhancement tag derived from T7 phage gene 10B
   6350..6397    +  terminator     T7 terminator: transcription terminator for bacteriophage T7 RNA polymerase
