[The description below was written by a language model from this plasmid's Addgene catalogue record and pLannotate feature annotations shown in this document.]
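Description:
pJKW0826 is a bacterial expression plasmid built on the pHis8-4 backbone, a pET-style vector, for producing PmKOMT2 from kava (Piper methysticum) in E. coli. The catalogue lists a total size of about 6.4 kb, with a 1,083 bp insert introduced by Gibson cloning. The plasmid is maintained through a ColE1/pMB1-type origin and selected with kanamycin via an aminoglycoside phosphotransferase gene. The catalogue describes it as high copy, although the annotated backbone also carries rop and the pBR322 bom region, elements usually associated with more moderate copy number. An f1 origin is present as well, along with leftover fragments of a tetracycline resistance gene that are backbone remnants rather than functional markers.

The expression cassette follows the standard T7/lac design: a T7 promoter immediately followed by a lac operator, the strong ribosome binding site from T7 gene 10, an N-terminal histidine tag (8xHis according to the catalogue; annotated as a 24 nt His-tag fragment), the PmKOMT2 coding region, and a T7 terminator. The insert itself is not annotated by name in the feature table but fits the unlabelled gap between the N-terminal tag and the downstream elements. A plasmid-borne lacI gene with its own promoter supplies repressor, so transcription is held off until induction with IPTG in a host providing T7 RNA polymerase. A second short His-tag fragment lies just before the terminator; the record does not indicate whether it is translated as part of the product. The construct is intended for recombinant production of His-tagged PmKOMT2, which allows metal-affinity purification, and its associated publication concerns kavalactone biosynthesis in kava.
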