Addgene plasmid #119027: pJKW0826
Purpose: E.coli expression plasmid for PmKOMT2
Depositing lab: Jing-Ke Weng. Depositing organization: Whitehead Institute for Biomedical Research. Publication: The biosynthetic origin of psychoactive kavalactones in kava. Pluskal T, Torrens-Spence MP, Fallon TR, De Abreu A, Shi CH, Weng JK. Nat Plants. 2019 Jul 22. pii: 10.1038/s41477-019-0474-0. doi: 10.1038/s41477-019-0474-0. PubMed 31332312.
Backbone
  Vector backbone: pHis8-4
  Backbone size w/o insert (bp): 5336
  Total vector size (bp): 6426
  Vector type: Bacterial Expression
Growth in bacteria
  Bacterial resistance: Kanamycin, 50 μg/mL
  Growth temperature: 37°C
  Growth strain: DH5alpha
  Copy number: High Copy
Gene/Insert
  Gene/Insert name: PmKOMT2
  Species: Piper methysticum
  Insert size (bp): 1083
  GenBank ID: MK058497
  Promoter: T7
  Tag / fusion protein: 8xHis (N terminal on backbone)
  Cloning method: Gibson Cloning
  Sequencing primers: 5′ TAATACGACTCACTATAGGG; 3′ GCTAGTTATTGCTCAGCGG
Terms and licenses: Academic/Nonprofit Terms; Industry Terms: Not Available to Industry
How to cite: pJKW0826 was a gift from Jing-Ke Weng (Addgene plasmid # 119027 ; http://n2t.net/addgene:119027 ; RRID:Addgene_119027)
